>Addgene plasmid #114296 | pWPI-E2F1 | depositor full sequence | sequence record 215787 | Full Sequence
TGGAAGGGCTAATTCACTCCCAAAGAAGACAAGATATCCTTGATCTGTGGATCTACCACACACAAGGCTA
CTTCCCTGATTAGCAGAACTACACACCAGGGCCAGGGGTCAGATATCCACTGACCTTTGGATGGTGCTAC
AAGCTAGTACCAGTTGAGCCAGATAAGGTAGAAGAGGCCAATAAAGGAGAGAACACCAGCTTGTTACACC
CTGTGAGCCTGCATGGGATGGATGACCCGGAGAGAGAAGTGTTAGAGTGGAGGTTTGACAGCCGCCTAGC
ATTTCATCACGTGGCCCGAGAGCTGCATCCGGAGTACTTCAAGAACTGCTGATATCGAGCTTGCTACAAG
GGACTTTCCGCTGGGGACTTTCCAGGGAGGCGTGGCCTGGGCGGGACTGGGGAGTGGCGAGCCCTCAGAT
CCTGCATATAAGCAGCTGCTTTTTGCCTGTACTGGGTCTCTCTGGTTAGACCAGATCTGAGCCTGGGAGC
TCTCTGGCTAACTAGGGAACCCACTGCTTAAGCCTCAATAAAGCTTGCCTTGAGTGCTTCAAGTAGTGTG
TGCCCGTCTGTTGTGTGACTCTGGTAACTAGAGATCCCTCAGACCCTTTTAGTCAGTGTGGAAAATCTCT
AGCAGTGGCGCCCGAACAGGGACTTGAAAGCGAAAGGGAAACCAGAGGAGCTCTCTCGACGCAGGACTCG
GCTTGCTGAAGCGCGCACGGCAAGAGGCGAGGGGCGGCGACTGGTGAGTACGCCAAAAATTTTGACTAGC
GGAGGCTAGAAGGAGAGAGATGGGTGCGAGAGCGTCAGTATTAAGCGGGGGAGAATTAGATCGCGATGGG
AAAAAATTCGGTTAAGGCCAGGGGGAAAGAAAAAATATAAATTAAAACATATAGTATGGGCAAGCAGGGA
GCTAGAACGATTCGCAGTTAATCCTGGCCTGTTAGAAACATCAGAAGGCTGTAGACAAATACTGGGACAG
CTACAACCATCCCTTCAGACAGGATCAGAAGAACTTAGATCATTATATAATACAGTAGCAACCCTCTATT
GTGTGCATCAAAGGATAGAGATAAAAGACACCAAGGAAGCTTTAGACAAGATAGAGGAAGAGCAAAACAA
AAGTAAGACCACCGCACAGCAAGCGGCCGCTGATCTTCAGACCTGGAGGAGGAGATATGAGGGACAATTG
GAGAAGTGAATTATATAAATATAAAGTAGTAAAAATTGAACCATTAGGAGTAGCACCCACCAAGGCAAAG
AGAAGAGTGGTGCAGAGAGAAAAAAGAGCAGTGGGAATAGGAGCTTTGTTCCTTGGGTTCTTGGGAGCAG
CAGGAAGCACTATGGGCGCAGCGTCAATGACGCTGACGGTACAGGCCAGACAATTATTGTCTGGTATAGT
GCAGCAGCAGAACAATTTGCTGAGGGCTATTGAGGCGCAACAGCATCTGTTGCAACTCACAGTCTGGGGC
ATCAAGCAGCTCCAGGCAAGAATCCTGGCTGTGGAAAGATACCTAAAGGATCAACAGCTCCTGGGGATTT
GGGGTTGCTCTGGAAAACTCATTTGCACCACTGCTGTGCCTTGGAATGCTAGTTGGAGTAATAAATCTCT
GGAACAGATTTGGAATCACACGACCTGGATGGAGTGGGACAGAGAAATTAACAATTACACAAGCTTAATA
CACTCCTTAATTGAAGAATCGCAAAACCAGCAAGAAAAGAATGAACAAGAATTATTGGAATTAGATAAAT
GGGCAAGTTTGTGGAATTGGTTTAACATAACAAATTGGCTGTGGTATATAAAATTATTCATAATGATAGT
AGGAGGCTTGGTAGGTTTAAGAATAGTTTTTGCTGTACTTTCTATAGTGAATAGAGTTAGGCAGGGATAT
TCACCATTATCGTTTCAGACCCACCTCCCAACCCCGAGGGGACCCGACAGGCCCGAAGGAATAGAAGAAG
AAGGTGGAGAGAGAGACAGAGACAGATCCATTCGATTAGTGAACGGATCTCGACGGTATCGATGTCGACG
ATAAGCTTTGCAAAGATGGATAAAGTTTTAAACAGAGAGGAATCTTTGCAGCTAATGGACCTTCTAGGTC
TTGAAAGGAGTGGGAATTGGCTCCGGTGCCCGTCAGTGGGCAGAGCGCACATCGCCCACAGTCCCCGAGA
AGTTGGGGGGAGGGGTCGGCAATTGAACCGGTGCCTAGAGAAGGTGGCGCGGGGTAAACTGGGAAAGTGA
TGTCGTGTACTGGCTCCGCCTTTTTCCCGAGGGTGGGGGAGAACCGTATATAAGTGCAGTAGTCGCCGTG
AACGTTCTTTTTCGCAACGGGTTTGCCGCCAGAACACAGGTAAGTGCCGTGTGTGGTTCCCGCGGGCCTG
GCCTCTTTACGGGTTATGGCCCTTGCGTGCCTTGAATTACTTCCACTGGCTGCAGTACGTGATTCTTGAT
CCCGAGCTTCGGGTTGGAAGTGGGTGGGAGAGTTCGAGGCCTTGCGCTTAAGGAGCCCCTTCGCCTCGTG
CTTGAGTTGAGGCCTGGCCTGGGCGCTGGGGCCGCCGCGTGCGAATCTGGTGGCACCTTCGCGCCTGTCT
CGCTGCTTTCGATAAGTCTCTAGCCATTTAAAATTTTTGATGACCTGCTGCGACGCTTTTTTTCTGGCAA
GATAGTCTTGTAAATGCGGGCCAAGATCTGCACACTGGTATTTCGGTTTTTGGGGCCGCGGGCGGCGACG
GGGCCCGTGCGTCCCAGCGCACATGTTCGGCGAGGCGGGGCCTGCGAGCGCGGCCACCGAGAATCGGACG
GGGGTAGTCTCAAGCTGGCCGGCCTGCTCTGGTGCCTGGCCTCGCGCCGCCGTGTATCGCCCCGCCCTGG
GCGGCAAGGCTGGCCCGGTCGGCACCAGTTGCGTGAGCGGAAAGATGGCCGCTTCCCGGCCCTGCTGCAG
GGAGCTCAAAATGGAGGACGCGGCGCTCGGGAGAGCGGGCGGGTGAGTCACCCACACAAAGGAAAAGGGC
CTTTCCGTCCTCAGCCGTCGCTTCATGTGACTCCACGGAGTACCGGGCGCCGTCCAGGCACCTCGATTAG
TTCTCGAGCTTTTGGAGTACGTCGTCTTTAGGTTGGGGGGAGGGGTTTTATGCGATGGAGTTTCCCCACA
CTGAGTGGGTGGAGACTGAAGTTAGGCCAGCTTGGCACTTGATGTAATTCTCCTTGGAATTTGCCCTTTT
TGAGTTTGGATCTTGGTTCATTCTCAAGCCTCAGACAGTGGTTCAAAGTTTTTTTCTTCCATTTCAGGTG
TCGTGAGGAATTTCGACATTTAAATTTAATTAATCTCGACGGTATCGGTTAACTTTTAAAAGAAAAGGGG
GGATTGGGGGGTACAGTGCAGGGGAAAGAATAGTAGACATAATAGCAACAGACATACAAACTAAAGAATT
ACAAAAACAAATTACAAAAATTCAAAATTTTCCGATCACGAGACTAGCCTCGAGGTTTATCACAAGTTTG
TACAAAAAAGCAGGCTTCACCATGGCCTTGGCCGGGGCCCCTGCGGGCGGCCCATGCGCGCCGGCGCTGG
AGGCCCTGCTCGGGGCCGGCGCGCTGCGGCTGCTCGACTCCTCGCAGATCGTCATCATCTCCGCCGCGCA
GGACGCCAGCGCCCCGCCGGCTCCCACCGGCCCCGCGGCGCCCGCCGCCGGCCCCTGCGACCCTGACCTG
CTGCTCTTCGCCACACCGCAGGCGCCCCGGCCCACACCCAGTGCGCCGCGGCCCGCGCTCGGCCGCCCGC
CGGTGAAGCGGAGGCTGGACCTGGAAACTGACCATCAGTACCTGGCCGAGAGCAGTGGGCCAGCTCGGGG
CAGAGGCCGCCATCCAGGAAAAGGTGTGAAATCCCCGGGGGAGAAGTCACGCTATGAGACCTCACTGAAT
CTGACCACCAAGCGCTTCCTGGAGCTGCTGAGCCACTCGGCTGACGGTGTCGTCGACCTGAACTGGGCTG
CCGAGGTGCTGAAGGTGCAGAAGCGGCGCATCTATGACATCACCAACGTCCTTGAGGGCATCCAGCTCAT
TGCCAAGAAGTCCAAGAACCACATCCAGTGGCTGGGCAGCCACACCACAGTGGGCGTCGGCGGACGGCTT
GAGGGGTTGACCCAGGACCTCCGACAGCTGCAGGAGAGCGAGCAGCAGCTGGACCACCTGATGAATATCT
GTACTACGCAGCTGCGCCTGCTCTCCGAGGACACTGACAGCCAGCGCCTGGCCTACGTGACGTGTCAGGA
CCTTCGTAGCATTGCAGACCCTGCAGAGCAGATGGTTATGGTGATCAAAGCCCCTCCTGAGACCCAGCTC
CAAGCCGTGGACTCTTCGGAGAACTTTCAGATCTCCCTTAAGAGCAAACAAGGCCCGATCGATGTTTTCC
TGTGCCCTGAGGAGACCGTAGGTGGGATCAGCCCTGGGAAGACCCCATCCCAGGAGGTCACTTCTAAGGA
GGAGAACAGGGCCACTGACTCTGCCACCATAGTGTCACCACCACCATCATCTCCCCCCTCATCCCTCACC
ACAGATCCCAGCCAGTCTCTACTCAGCCTGGAGCAAGAACCGCTGTTGTCCCGGATGGGCAGCCTGCGGG
CTCCCGTGGACGAGGACCGCCTGTCCCCGCTGGTGGCGGCCGACTCGCTCCTGGAGCATGTGCGGGAGGA
CTTCTCCGGCCTCCTCCCTGAGGAGTTCATCAGCCTTTCCCCACCCCACGAGGCCCTCGACTACCACTTC
GGCCTCGAGGAGGGCGAGGGCATCAGAGACCTCTTCGACTGTGACTTTGGGGACCTCACCCCCCTGGATT
TCTGAACCCAGCTTTCTTGTACAAAGTGGTGATAAACTACGGGCTGCAGGAATTCCGCCCCCCCCCCCCT
AACGTTACTGGCCGAAGCCGCTTGGAATAAGGCCGGTGTGCGTTTGTCTATATGTTATTTTCCACCATAT
TGCCGTCTTTTGGCAATGTGAGGGCCCGGAAACCTGGCCCTGTCTTCTTGACGAGCATTCCTAGGGGTCT
TTCCCCTCTCGCCAAAGGAATGCAAGGTCTGTTGAATGTCGTGAAGGAAGCAGTTCCTCTGGAAGCTTCT
TGAAGACAAACAACGTCTGTAGCGACCCTTTGCAGGCAGCGGAACCCCCCACCTGGCGACAGGTGCCTCT
GCGGCCAAAAGCCACGTGTATAAGATACACCTGCAAAGGCGGCACAACCCCAGTGCCACGTTGTGAGTTG
GATAGTTGTGGAAAGAGTCAAATGGCTCTCCTCAAGCGTATTCAACAAGGGGCTGAAGGATGCCCAGAAG
GTACCCCATTGTATGGGATCTGATCTGGGGCCTCGGTGCACATGCTTTACATGTGTTTAGTCGAGGTTAA
AAAACGTCTAGGCCCCCCGAACCACGGGGACGTGGTTTTCCTTTGAAAAACACGATGATAATACCATGGT
GAGCAAGGGCGAGGAGCTGTTCACCGGGGTGGTGCCCATCCTGGTCGAGCTGGACGGCGACGTAAACGGC
CACAAGTTCAGCGTGTCCGGCGAGGGCGAGGGCGATGCCACCTACGGCAAGCTGACCCTGAAGTTCATCT
GCACCACCGGCAAGCTGCCCGTGCCCTGGCCCACCCTCGTGACCACCCTGACCTACGGCGTGCAGTGCTT
CAGCCGCTACCCCGACCACATGAAGCAGCACGACTTCTTCAAGTCCGCCATGCCCGAAGGCTACGTCCAG
GAGCGCACCATCTTCTTCAAGGACGACGGCAACTACAAGACCCGCGCCGAGGTGAAGTTCGAGGGCGACA
CCCTGGTGAACCGCATCGAGCTGAAGGGCATCGACTTCAAGGAGGACGGCAACATCCTGGGGCACAAGCT
GGAGTACAACTACAACAGCCACAACGTCTATATCATGGCCGACAAGCAGAAGAACGGCATCAAGGTGAAC
TTCAAGATCCGCCACAACATCGAGGACGGCAGCGTGCAGCTCGCCGACCACTACCAGCAGAACACCCCCA
TCGGCGACGGCCCCGTGCTGCTGCCCGACAACCACTACCTGAGCACCCAGTCCGCCCTGAGCAAAGACCC
CAACGAGAAGCGCGATCACATGGTCCTGCTGGAGTTCGTGACCGCCGCCGGGATCACTCTCGGCATGGAC
GAGCTGTACAAGTCCGGACTCAGATCTCGACTAGCTAGTAGCTAGCTAGCTAGTCGAGCTCAACTTCGAA
TTCGATATCAAGCTTATCGCGATACCGTCGACCTCGAGGGAATTCCGATAATCAACCTCTGGATTACAAA
ATTTGTGAAAGATTGACTGGTATTCTTAACTATGTTGCTCCTTTTACGCTATGTGGATACGCTGCTTTAA
TGCCTTTGTATCATGCTATTGCTTCCCGTATGGCTTTCATTTTCTCCTCCTTGTATAAATCCTGGTTGCT
GTCTCTTTATGAGGAGTTGTGGCCCGTTGTCAGGCAACGTGGCGTGGTGTGCACTGTGTTTGCTGACGCA
ACCCCCACTGGTTGGGGCATTGCCACCACCTGTCAGCTCCTTTCCGGGACTTTCGCTTTCCCCCTCCCTA
TTGCCACGGCGGAACTCATCGCCGCCTGCCTTGCCCGCTGCTGGACAGGGGCTCGGCTGTTGGGCACTGA
CAATTCCGTGGTGTTGTCGGGGAAGCTGACGTCCTTTCCATGGCTGCTCGCCTGTGTTGCCACCTGGATT
CTGCGCGGGACGTCCTTCTGCTACGTCCCTTCGGCCCTCAATCCAGCGGACCTTCCTTCCCGCGGCCTGC
TGCCGGCTCTGCGGCCTCTTCCGCGTCTTCGCCTTCGCCCTCAGACGAGTCGGATCTCCCTTTGGGCCGC
CTCCCCGCATCGGGAATTCGCTCAAGCTTCGAATTAATTCTGNAGAGCTCGGTACCTTTAAGACCAATGA
CTTACAAGGCAGCTGTAGATCTTAGCCACTTTTTAAAAGAAAAGGGGGGACTGGAAGGGCTAATTCACTC
CCAACGAAGACAAGATGGGATCAATTCACCATGGGAATAACTTCGTATAGCATACATTATACGAAGTTAT
GCTGCTTTTTGCTTGTACTGGGTCTCTCTGGTTAGACCAGATCTGAGCCTGGGAGCTCTCTGGCTAACTA
GGGAACCCACTGCTTAAGCCTCAATAAAGCTTGCCTTGAGTGCTTCAAGTAGTGTGTGCCCGTCTGTTGT
GTGACTCTGGTAACTAGAGATCCCTCAGACCCTTTTAGTCAGTGTGGAAAATCTCTAGCAGCATCTAGAA
TTAATTCCGTGTATTCTATAGTGTCACCTAAATCGTATGTGTATGATACATAAGGTTATGTATTAATTGT
AGCCGCGTTCTAACGACAATATGTACAAGCCTAATTGTGTAGCATCTGGCTTACTGAAGCAGACCCTATC
ATCTCTCTCGTAAACTGCCGTCAGAGTCGGTTTGGTTGGACGAACCTTCTGAGTTTCTGGTAACGCCGTC
CCGCACCCGGAAATGGTCAGCGAACCAATCAGCAGGGTCATCGCTAGCCAGATCCTCTACGCCGGACGCA
TCGTGGCCGGCATCACCGGCGCCACAGGTGCGGTTGCTGGCGCCTATATCGCCGACATCACCGATGGGGA
AGATCGGGCTCGCCACTTCGGGCTCATGAGCGCTTGTTTCGGCGTGGGTATGGTGGCAGGCCCCGTGGCC
GGGGGACTGTTGGGCGCCATCTCCTTGCATGCACCATTCCTTGCGGCGGCGGTGCTCAACGGCCTCAACC
TACTACTGGGCTGCTTCCTAATGCAGGAGTCGCATAAGGGAGAGCGTCGAATGGTGCACTCTCAGTACAA
TCTGCTCTGATGCCGCATAGTTAAGCCAGCCCCGACACCCGCCAACACCCGCTGACGCGCCCTGACGGGC
TTGTCTGCTCCCGGCATCCGCTTACAGACAAGCTGTGACCGTCTCCGGGAGCTGCATGTGTCAGAGGTTT
TCACCGTCATCACCGAAACGCGCGAGACGAAAGGGCCTCGTGATACGCCTATTTTTATAGGTTAATGTCA
TGATAATAATGGTTTCTTAGACGTCAGGTGGCACTTTTCGGGGAAATGTGCGCGGAACCCCTATTTGTTT
ATTTTTCTAAATACATTCAAATATGTATCCGCTCATGAGACAATAACCCTGATAAATGCTTCAATAATAT
TGAAAAAGGAAGAGTATGAGTATTCAACATTTCCGTGTCGCCCTTATTCCCTTTTTTGCGGCATTTTGCC
TTCCTGTTTTTGCTCACCCAGAAACGCTGGTGAAAGTAAAAGATGCTGAAGATCAGTTGGGTGCACGAGT
GGGTTACATCGAACTGGATCTCAACAGCGGTAAGATCCTTGAGAGTTTTCGCCCCGAAGAACGTTTTCCA
ATGATGAGCACTTTTAAAGTTCTGCTATGTGGCGCGGTATTATCCCGTATTGACGCCGGGCAAGAGCAAC
TCGGTCGCCGCATACACTATTCTCAGAATGACTTGGTTGAGTACTCACCAGTCACAGAAAAGCATCTTAC
GGATGGCATGACAGTAAGAGAATTATGCAGTGCTGCCATAACCATGAGTGATAACACTGCGGCCAACTTA
CTTCTGACAACGATCGGAGGACCGAAGGAGCTAACCGCTTTTTTGCACAACATGGGGGATCATGTAACTC
GCCTTGATCGTTGGGAACCGGAGCTGAATGAAGCCATACCAAACGACGAGCGTGACACCACGATGCCTGT
AGCAATGGCAACAACGTTGCGCAAACTATTAACTGGCGAACTACTTACTCTAGCTTCCCGGCAACAATTA
ATAGACTGGATGGAGGCGGATAAAGTTGCAGGACCACTTCTGCGCTCGGCCCTTCCGGCTGGCTGGTTTA
TTGCTGATAAATCTGGAGCCGGTGAGCGTGGGTCTCGCGGTATCATTGCAGCACTGGGGCCAGATGGTAA
GCCCTCCCGTATCGTAGTTATCTACACGACGGGGAGTCAGGCAACTATGGATGAACGAAATAGACAGATC
GCTGAGATAGGTGCCTCACTGATTAAGCATTGGTAACTGTCAGACCAAGTTTACTCATATATACTTTAGA
TTGATTTAAAACTTCATTTTTAATTTAAAAGGATCTAGGTGAAGATCCTTTTTGATAATCTCATGACCAA
AATCCCTTAACGTGAGTTTTCGTTCCACTGAGCGTCAGACCCCGTAGAAAAGATCAAAGGATCTTCTTGA
GATCCTTTTTTTCTGCGCGTAATCTGCTGCTTGCAAACAAAAAAACCACCGCTACCAGCGGTGGTTTGTT
TGCCGGATCAAGAGCTACCAACTCTTTTTCCGAAGGTAACTGGCTTCAGCAGAGCGCAGATACCAAATAC
TGTCCTTCTAGTGTAGCCGTAGTTAGGCCACCACTTCAAGAACTCTGTAGCACCGCCTACATACCTCGCT
CTGCTAATCCTGTTACCAGTGGCTGCTGCCAGTGGCGATAAGTCGTGTCTTACCGGGTTGGACTCAAGAC
GATAGTTACCGGATAAGGCGCAGCGGTCGGGCTGAACGGGGGGTTCGTGCACACAGCCCAGCTTGGAGCG
AACGACCTACACCGAACTGAGATACCTACAGCGTGAGCATTGAGAAAGCGCCACGCTTCCCGAAGGGAGA
AAGGCGGACAGGTATCCGGTAAGCGGCAGGGTCGGAACAGGAGAGCGCACGAGGGAGCTTCCAGGGGGAA
ACGCCTGGTATCTTTATAGTCCTGTCGGGTTTCGCCACCTCTGACTTGAGCGTCGATTTTTGTGATGCTC
GTCAGGGGGGCGGAGCCTATGGAAAAACGCCAGCAACGCGGCCTTTTTACGGTTCCTGGCCTTTTGCTGG
CCTTTTGCTCACATGTTCTTTCCTGCGTTATCCCCTGATTCTGTGGATAACCGTATTACCGCCTTTGAGT
GAGCTGATACCGCTCGCCGCAGCCGAACGACCGAGCGCAGCGAGTCAGTGAGCGAGGAAGCGGAAGAGCG
CCCAATACGCAAACCGCCTCTCCCCGCGCGTTGGCCGATTCATTAATGCAGCTGTGGAATGTGTGTCAGT
TAGGGTGTGGAAAGTCCCCAGGCTCCCCAGCAGGCAGAAGTATGCAAAGCATGCATCTCAATTAGTCAGC
AACCAGGTGTGGAAAGTCCCCAGGCTCCCCAGCAGGCAGAAGTATGCAAAGCATGCATCTCAATTAGTCA
GCAACCATAGTCCCGCCCCTAACTCCGCCCATCCCGCCCCTAACTCCGCCCAGTTCCGCCCATTCTCCGC
CCCATGGCTGACTAATTTTTTTTATTTATGCAGAGGCCGAGGCCGCCTCGGCCTCTGAGCTATTCCAGAA
GTAGTGAGGAGGCTTTTTTGGAGGCCTAGGCTTTTGCAAAAAGCTTGGACACAAGACAGGCTTGCGAGAT
ATGTTTGAGAATACCACTTTATCCCGCGTCAGGGAGAGGCAGTGCGTAAAAAGACGCGGACTCATGTGAA
ATACTGGTTTTTAGTGCGCCAGATCTCTATAATCTCGCGCAACCTATTTTCCCCTCGAACACTTTTTAAG
CCGTAGATAAACAGGCTGGGACACTTCACATGAGCGAAAAATACATCGTCACCTGGGACATGTTGCAGAT
CCATGCACGTAAACTCGCAAGCCGACTGATGCCTTCTGAACAATGGAAAGGCATTATTGCCGTAAGCCGT
GGCGGTCTGTACCGGGTGCGTTACTGGCGCGTGAACTGGGTATTCGTCATGTCGATACCGTTTGTATTTC
CAGCTACGATCACGACAACCAGCGCGAGCTTAAAGTGCTGAAACGCGCAGAAGGCGATGGCGAAGGCTTC
ATCGTTATTGATGACCTGGTGGATACCGGTGGTACTGCGGTTGCGATTCGTGAAATGTATCCAAAAGCGC
ACTTTGTCACCATCTTCGCAAAACCGGCTGGTCGTCCGCTGGTTGATGACTATGTTGTTGATATCCCGCA
AGATACCTGGATTGAACAGCCGTGGGATATGGGCGTCGTATTCGTCCCGCCAATCTCCGGTCGCTAATCT
TTTCAACGCCTGGCACTGCCGGGCGTTGTTCTTTTTAACTTCAGGCGGGTTACAATAGTTTCCAGTAAGT
ATTCTGGAGGCTGCATCCATGACACAGGCAAACCTGAGCGAAACCCTGTTCAAACCCCGCTTTAAACATC
CTGAAACCTCGACGCTAGTCCGCCGCTTTAATCACGGCGCACAACCGCCTGTGCAGTCGGCCCTTGATGG
TAAAACCATCCCTCACTGGTATCGCATGATTAACCGTCTGATGTGGATCTGGCGCGGCATTGACCCACGC
GAAATCCTCGACGTCCAGGCACGTATTGTGATGAGCGATGCCGAACGTACCGACGATGATTTATACGATA
CGGTGATTGGCTACCGTGGCGGCAACTGGATTTATGAGTGGGCCCCGGATCTTTGTGAAGGAACCTTACT
TCTGTGGTGTGACATAATTGGACAAACTACCTACAGAGATTTAAAGCTCTAAGGTAAATATAAAATTTTT
AAGTGTATAATGTGTTAAACTACTGATTCTAATTGTTTGTGTATTTTAGATTCCAACCTATGGAACTGAT
GAATGGGAGCAGTGGTGGAATGCCTTTAATGAGGAAAACCTGTTTTGCTCAGAAGAAATGCCATCTAGTG
ATGATGAGGCTACTGCTGACTCTCAACATTCTACTCCTCCAAAAAAGAAGAGAAAGGTAGAAGACCCCAA
GGACTTTCCTTCAGAATTGCTAAGTTTTTTGAGTCATGCTGTGTTTAGTAATAGAACTCTTGCTTGCTTT
GCTATTTACACCACAAAGGAAAAAGCTGCACTGCTATACAAGAAAATTATGGAAAAATATTCTGTAACCT
TTATAAGTAGGCATAACAGTTATAATCATAACATACTGTTTTTTCTTACTCCACACAGGCATAGAGTGTC
TGCTATTAATAACTATGCTCAAAAATTGTGTACCTTTAGCTTTTTAATTTGTAAAGGGGTTAATAAGGAA
TATTTGATGTATAGTGCCTTGACTAGAGATCATAATCAGCCATACCACATTTGTAGAGGTTTTACTTGCT
TTAAAAAACCTCCCACACCTCCCCCTGAACCTGAAACATAAAATGAATGCAATTGTTGTTGTTAACTTGT
TTATTGCAGCTTATAATGGTTACAAATAAAGCAATAGCATCACAAATTTCACAAATAAAGCATTTTTTTC
ACTGCATTCTAGTTGTGGTTTGTCCAAACTCATCAATGTATCTTATCATGTCTGGATCAACTGGATAACT
CAAGCTAACCAAAATCATCCCAAACTTCCCACCCCATACCCTATTACCACTGCCAATTACCTAGTGGTTT
CATTTACTCTAAACCTGTGATTCCTCTGAATTATTTTCATTTTAAAGAAATTGTATTTGTTAAATATGTA
CTACAAACTTAGTAGT
Features (pLannotate 1.2.2; 39 found; start..end, strand, type, name):
    377..634     +  LTR            5' LTR (truncated): truncated 5' long terminal repeat (LTR) from HIV-1
    681..806     +  misc_feature   HIV-1 Ψ: packaging signal of human immunodeficiency virus type 1
    790..1153    +  CDS            HIV-1 gag (fragment): gag protein from human immunodeficiency virus 1; gag
   1299..1532    +  misc_feature   RRE: The Rev response element (RRE) of HIV-1 allows for Rev-dependent mRNA export from the nucleus to the cytoplasm.
   1909..2009    +  CDS            Rev (fragment): human immunodeficiency virus 1 (HIV-1) Rev protein; rev; enhances nuclear export of unspliced and incompletely spliced viral mRNAs
   2046..2112    +  CDS            small t antigen (fragment): SV40 (simian virus 40) small t antigen
   2138..2349    +  promoter       EF-1α core promoter: core promoter for human elongation factor EF-1α
   2350..2458    +  intron         EF-1α intron A (fragment): intron upstream of the start codon of human EF-1α
   3084..3287    +  intron         EF-1α intron A: truncated intron upstream of the start codon of human EF-1α
   3344..3461    +  misc_feature   cPPT/CTS: central polypurine tract and central termination sequence of HIV-1
   3492..3516    +  protein_bind   attB1: mutant version of attB; recombination site for the Gateway® BP reaction BP Clonase™
   3522..4832    +  CDS            E2F1: E2F1_HUMAN - Also known as RBBP3. Experimental evidence at protein level: Swiss-Prot protein existence level 1. Transcription activator that binds DNA cooperatively with DP proteins through the E2 recognition site, 5'-TTTC[CG]CGC-3' found in the promoter region of a number of genes whose products are involved in cell cycle regulation or in DNA replication. The DRTF1/E2F complex functions in the control of cell-cycle progression from G1 to S phase. E2F1 binds preferentially RB1 in a cell-cycle dependent manner. It can mediate both cell proliferation and TP53/p53-dependent apoptosis. Blocks adip
   4836..4860    -  protein_bind   attB2: mutant version of attB; recombination site for the Gateway® BP reaction BP Clonase™
   4902..5453    +  misc_feature   IRES: internal ribosome entry site (IRES) of the encephalomyocarditis virus (EMCV)
   5456..6172    +  CDS            EGFP: EGFP is a basic (constitutively fluorescent) green fluorescent protein published in 1996, derived from Aequorea victoria. It is reported to be a rapidly-maturing weak dimer with moderate acid sensitivity.
   6173..6190    +  misc_feature   MCS (fragment): multiple cloning site
   6228..6270    +  misc_feature   MCS (fragment): pBluescript multiple cloning site
   6280..6868    +  misc_feature   WPRE: woodchuck hepatitis virus posttranscriptional regulatory element
   6912..7016    +  CDS            nef (fragment): NEF_HV1LA - Experimental evidence at protein level: Swiss-Prot protein existence level 1. Extracellular Nef protein targets CD4(+) T-lymphocytes for apoptosis by interacting with CXCR4 surface receptors. From Human immunodeficiency virus type 1 group M subtype B (isolate Lai) (HIV-1).
   7037..7070    +  protein_bind   loxP: Cre-mediated recombination occurs in the 8-bp core sequence (GCATACAT). Cre recombinase
   7090..7270    +  LTR            5' LTR (truncated): truncated 5' long terminal repeat (LTR) from HIV-1
   7295..7313    -  promoter       SP6 promoter: promoter for bacteriophage SP6 RNA polymerase
   7541..7820    +  CDS            TcR (fragment): tetracycline efflux protein; tet; confers resistance to tetracycline
   7821..7869    -  misc_feature   bom (fragment): basis of mobility region from pBR322
   7971..8006    -  CDS            rop (fragment): Rop protein, which maintains plasmids at low copy number; rop
   8101..8205    +  promoter       AmpR promoter: bla
   8206..9066    +  CDS            AmpR: β-lactamase; bla; confers resistance to ampicillin, carbenicillin, and related antibiotics
   9237..9825    +  rep_origin     ori: high-copy-number ColE1/pMB1/pBR322/pUC origin of replication
  10008..10064   +  CDS            lacI (fragment): lac repressor; lacI; The lac repressor binds to the lac operator to inhibit transcription in E. coli. This inhibition can be relieved by adding lactose or isopropyl-β-D-thiogalactopyranoside (IPTG).
  10071..10400   +  promoter       SV40 promoter: SV40 enhancer and early promoter
  10600..10719   +  CDS            gpt (fragment): XGPT_ECOLI - Also known as gpp, gxu. Experimental evidence at protein level: Swiss-Prot protein existence level 1. Purine salvage pathway enzyme that catalyzes the transfer of the ribosyl-5-phosphate group from 5-phospho-alpha-D-ribose 1- diphosphate (PRPP) to the N9 position of the 6-oxopurines guanine and xanthine to form the corresponding ribonucleotides GMP (guanosine 5'- monophosphate) and XMP (xanthosine 5'-monophosphate), with the release of PPi. To a lesser extent, also acts on hypoxanthine (PubMed:9100006, PubMed:3886014). Does not ribophosphorylate adenine (PubMed:3886014). From Esch
  10719..11054   +  CDS            gpt (fragment): XGPT_ECOLI - Also known as gpp, gxu. Experimental evidence at protein level: Swiss-Prot protein existence level 1. Purine salvage pathway enzyme that catalyzes the transfer of the ribosyl-5-phosphate group from 5-phospho-alpha-D-ribose 1- diphosphate (PRPP) to the N9 position of the 6-oxopurines guanine and xanthine to form the corresponding ribonucleotides GMP (guanosine 5'- monophosphate) and XMP (xanthosine 5'-monophosphate), with the release of PPi. To a lesser extent, also acts on hypoxanthine (PubMed:9100006, PubMed:3886014). Does not ribophosphorylate adenine (PubMed:3886014). From Esch
  11149..11454   +  CDS            frsA (fragment): FRSA_ECOLI - Also known as yafA. Experimental evidence at protein level: Swiss-Prot protein existence level 1. Catalyzes the hydrolysis of esters (PubMed:15808744). Displays esterase activity toward pNP-butyrate (PubMed:15808744). May stimulate mixed-acid fermentation by acting as a fermentation/respiration switch that down-regulates respiration and up- regulates fermentation rates (PubMed:15169777). From Escherichia coli (strain K12).
  11458..11532   +  CDS            small t antigen (fragment): SV40 (simian virus 40) small t antigen
  11534..11599   +  intron         small t intron: SV40 (simian virus 40) small t antigen intron
  11729..11749   +  CDS            SV40 NLS: nuclear localization signal of SV40 (simian virus 40) large T antigen
  12068..12151   +  CDS            large T antigen (fragment): large T antigen from SV40 (simian virus 40)
  12174..12308   +  polyA_signal   SV40 poly(A) signal: SV40 polyadenylation signal
  12476..329     +  CDS            nef (fragment) (across the origin): NEF_HV1BR - Experimental evidence at protein level: Swiss-Prot protein existence level 1. Extracellular Nef protein targets CD4(+) T-lymphocytes for apoptosis by interacting with CXCR4 surface receptors (PubMed:14990729). From Human immunodeficiency virus type 1 group M subtype B (isolate BRU/LAI) (HIV-1).
