>Addgene plasmid #114296 | pWPI-E2F1 | addgene full sequence | sequence record 224719 | Addgene NGS Result
TGGAAGGGCTAATTCACTCCCAAAGAAGACAAGATATCCTTGATCTGTGGATCTACCACACACAAGGCTA
CTTCCCTGATTAGCAGAACTACACACCAGGGCCAGGGGTCAGATATCCACTGACCTTTGGATGGTGCTAC
AAGCTAGTACCAGTTGAGCCAGATAAGGTAGAAGAGGCCAATAAAGGAGAGAACACCAGCTTGTTACACC
CTGTGAGCCTGCATGGGATGGATGACCCGGAGAGAGAAGTGTTAGAGTGGAGGTTTGACAGCCGCCTAGC
ATTTCATCACGTGGCCCGAGAGCTGCATCCGGAGTACTTCAAGAACTGCTGATATCGAGCTTGCTACAAG
GGACTTTCCGCTGGGGACTTTCCAGGGAGGCGTGGCCTGGGCGGGACTGGGGAGTGGCGAGCCCTCAGAT
CCTGCATATAAGCAGCTGCTTTTTGCCTGTACTGGGTCTCTCTGGTTAGACCAGATCTGAGCCTGGGAGC
TCTCTGGCTAACTAGGGAACCCACTGCTTAAGCCTCAATAAAGCTTGCCTTGAGTGCTTCAAGTAGTGTG
TGCCCGTCTGTTGTGTGACTCTGGTAACTAGAGATCCCTCAGACCCTTTTAGTCAGTGTGGAAAATCTCT
AGCAGTGGCGCCCGAACAGGGACTTGAAAGCGAAAGGGAAACCAGAGGAGCTCTCTCGACGCAGGACTCG
GCTTGCTGAAGCGCGCACGGCAAGAGGCGAGGGGCGGCGACTGGTGAGTACGCCAAAAATTTTGACTAGC
GGAGGCTAGAAGGAGAGAGATGGGTGCGAGAGCGTCAGTATTAAGCGGGGGAGAATTAGATCGCGATGGG
AAAAAATTCGGTTAAGGCCAGGGGGAAAGAAAAAATATAAATTAAAACATATAGTATGGGCAAGCAGGGA
GCTAGAACGATTCGCAGTTAATCCTGGCCTGTTAGAAACATCAGAAGGCTGTAGACAAATACTGGGACAG
CTACAACCATCCCTTCAGACAGGATCAGAAGAACTTAGATCATTATATAATACAGTAGCAACCCTCTATT
GTGTGCATCAAAGGATAGAGATAAAAGACACCAAGGAAGCTTTAGACAAGATAGAGGAAGAGCAAAACAA
AAGTAAGACCACCGCACAGCAAGCGGCCGCTGATCTTCAGACCTGGAGGAGGAGATATGAGGGACAATTG
GAGAAGTGAATTATATAAATATAAAGTAGTAAAAATTGAACCATTAGGAGTAGCACCCACCAAGGCAAAG
AGAAGAGTGGTGCAGAGAGAAAAAAGAGCAGTGGGAATAGGAGCTTTGTTCCTTGGGTTCTTGGGAGCAG
CAGGAAGCACTATGGGCGCAGCGTCAATGACGCTGACGGTACAGGCCAGACAATTATTGTCTGGTATAGT
GCAGCAGCAGAACAATTTGCTGAGGGCTATTGAGGCGCAACAGCATCTGTTGCAACTCACAGTCTGGGGC
ATCAAGCAGCTCCAGGCAAGAATCCTGGCTGTGGAAAGATACCTAAAGGATCAACAGCTCCTGGGGATTT
GGGGTTGCTCTGGAAAACTCATTTGCACCACTGCTGTGCCTTGGAATGCTAGTTGGAGTAATAAATCTCT
GGAACAGATTTGGAATCACACGACCTGGATGGAGTGGGACAGAGAAATTAACAATTACACAAGCTTAATA
CACTCCTTAATTGAAGAATCGCAAAACCAGCAAGAAAAGAATGAACAAGAATTATTGGAATTAGATAAAT
GGGCAAGTTTGTGGAATTGGTTTAACATAACAAATTGGCTGTGGTATATAAAATTATTCATAATGATAGT
AGGAGGCTTGGTAGGTTTAAGAATAGTTTTTGCTGTACTTTCTATAGTGAATAGAGTTAGGCAGGGATAT
TCACCATTATCGTTTCAGACCCACCTCCCAACCCCGAGGGGACCCGACAGGCCCGAAGGAATAGAAGAAG
AAGGTGGAGAGAGAGACAGAGACAGATCCATTCGATTAGTGAACGGATCTCGACGGTATCGATCACGAGA
CTAGCCTCGACCATCGATGTCGACGATAAGCTTTGCAAAGATGGATAAAGTTTTAAACAGAGAGGAATCT
TTGCAGCTAATGGACCTTCTAGGTCTTGAAAGGAGTGGGAATTGGCTCCGGTGCCCGTCAGTGGGCAGAG
CGCACATCGCCCACAGTCCCCGAGAAGTTGGGGGGAGGGGTCGGCAATTGAACCGGTGCCTAGAGAAGGT
GGCGCGGGGTAAACTGGGAAAGTGATGTCGTGTACTGGCTCCGCCTTTTTCCCGAGGGTGGGGGAGAACC
GTATATAAGTGCAGTAGTCGCCGTGAACGTTCTTTTTCGCAACGGGTTTGCCGCCAGAACACAGGTAAGT
GCCGTGTGTGGTTCCCGCGGGCCTGGCCTCTTTACGGGTTATGGCCCTTGCGTGCCTTGAATTACTTCCA
CCTGGCTGCAGTACGTGATTCTTGATCCCGAGCTTCGGGTTGGAAGTGGGTGGGAGAGTTCGAGGCCTTG
CGCTTAAGGAGCCCCTTCGCCTCGTGCTTGAGTTGAGGCCTGGCCTGGGCGCTGGGGCCGCCGCGTGCGA
ATCTGGTGGCACCTTCGCGCCTGTCTCGCTGCTTTCGATAAGTCTCTAGCCATTTAAAATTTTTGATGAC
CTGCTGCGACGCTTTTTTTCTGGCAAGATAGTCTTGTAAATGCGGGCCAAGATCTGCACACTGGTATTTC
GGTTTTTGGGGCCGCGGGCGGCGACGGGGCCCGTGCGTCCCAGCGCACATGTTCGGCGAGGCGGGGCCTG
CGAGCGCGGCCACCGAGAATCGGACGGGGGTAGTCTCAAGCTGGCCGGCCTGCTCTGGTGCCTGGCCTCG
CGCCGCCGTGTATCGCCCCGCCCTGGGCGGCAAGGCTGGCCCGGTCGGCACCAGTTGCGTGAGCGGAAAG
ATGGCCGCTTCCCGGCCCTGCTGCAGGGAGCTCAAAATGGAGGACGCGGCGCTCGGGAGAGCGGGCGGGT
GAGTCACCCACACAAAGGAAAAGGGCCTTTCCGTCCTCAGCCGTCGCTTCATGTGACTCCACGGAGTACC
GGGCGCCGTCCAGGCACCTCGATTAGTTCTCGAGCTTTTGGAGTACGTCGTCTTTAGGTTGGGGGGAGGG
GTTTTATGCGATGGAGTTTCCCCACACTGAGTGGGTGGAGACTGAAGTTAGGCCAGCTTGGCACTTGATG
TAATTCTCCTTGGAATTTGCCCTTTTTGAGTTTGGATCTTGGTTCATTCTCAAGCCTCAGACAGTGGTTC
AAAGTTTTTTTCTTCCATTTCAGGTGTCGTGAGGAATTTCGACATTTAAATTTAATTAATCTCGACGGTA
TCGGTTAACTTTTAAAAGAAAAGGGGGGATTGGGGGGTACAGTGCAGGGGAAAGAATAGTAGACATAATA
GCAACAGACATACAAACTAAAGAATTACAAAAACAAATTACAAAAATTCAAAATTTTATCGATCACGAGA
CTAGCCTCGAGGTTTATCACAAGTTTGTACAAAAAAGCAGGCTTCACCATGGCCTTGGCCGGGGCCCCTG
CGGGCGGCCCATGCGCGCCGGCGCTGGAGGCCCTGCTCGGGGCCGGCGCGCTGCGGCTGCTCGACTCCTC
GCAGATCGTCATCATCTCCGCCGCGCAGGACGCCAGCGCCCCGCCGGCTCCCACCGGCCCCGCGGCGCCC
GCCGCCGGCCCCTGCGACCCTGACCTGCTGCTCTTCGCCACACCGCAGGCGCCCCGGCCCACACCCAGTG
CGCCGCGGCCCGCGCTCGGCCGCCCGCCGGTGAAGCGGAGGCTGGACCTGGAAACTGACCATCAGTACCT
GGCCGAGAGCAGTGGGCCAGCTCGGGGCAGAGGCCGCCATCCAGGAAAAGGTGTGAAATCCCCGGGGGAG
AAGTCACGCTATGAGACCTCACTGAATCTGACCACCAAGCGCTTCCTGGAGCTGCTGAGCCACTCGGCTG
ACGGTGTCGTCGACCTGAACTGGGCTGCCGAGGTGCTGAAGGTGCAGAAGCGGCGCATCTATGACATCAC
CAACGTCCTTGAGGGCATCCAGCTCATTGCCAAGAAGTCCAAGAACCACATCCAGTGGCTGGGCAGCCAC
ACCACAGTGGGCGTCGGCGGACGGCTTGAGGGGTTGACCCAGGACCTCCGACAGCTGCAGGAGAGCGAGC
AGCAGCTGGACCACCTGATGAATATCTGTACTACGCAGCTGCGCCTGCTCTCCGAGGACACTGACAGCCA
GCGCCTGGCCTACGTGACGTGTCAGGACCTTCGTAGCATTGCAGACCCTGCAGAGCAGATGGTTATGGTG
ATCAAAGCCCCTCCTGAGACCCAGCTCCAAGCCGTGGACTCTTCGGAGAACTTTCAGATCTCCCTTAAGA
GCAAACAAGGCCCGATCGATGTTTTCCTGTGCCCTGAGGAGACCGTAGGTGGGATCAGCCCTGGGAAGAC
CCCATCCCAGGAGGTCACTTCTAAGGAGGAGAACAGGGCCACTGACTCTGCCACCATAGTGTCACCACCA
CCATCATCTCCCCCCTCATCCCTCACCACAGATCCCAGCCAGTCTCTACTCAGCCTGGAGCAAGAACCGC
TGTTGTCCCGGATGGGCAGCCTGCGGGCTCCCGTGGACGAGGACCGCCTGTCCCCGCTGGTGGCGGCCGA
CTCGCTCCTGGAGCATGTGCGGGAGGACTTCTCCGGCCTCCTCCCTGAGGAGTTCATCAGCCTTTCCCCA
CCCCACGAGGCCCTCGACTACCACTTCGGCCTCGAGGAGGGCGAGGGCATCAGAGACCTCTTCGACTGTG
ACTTTGGGGACCTCACCCCCCTGGATTTCTGAACCCAGCTTTCTTGTACAAAGTGGTGATAAACTACGGG
CTGCAGGAATTCCGCCCCCCCCCCCCTAACGTTACTGGCCGAAGCCGCTTGGAATAAGGCCGGTGTGCGT
TTGTCTATATGTTATTTTCCACCATATTGCCGTCTTTTGGCAATGTGAGGGCCCGGAAACCTGGCCCTGT
CTTCTTGACGAGCATTCCTAGGGGTCTTTCCCCTCTCGCCAAAGGAATGCAAGGTCTGTTGAATGTCGTG
AAGGAAGCAGTTCCTCTGGAAGCTTCTTGAAGACAAACAACGTCTGTAGCGACCCTTTGCAGGCAGCGGA
ACCCCCCACCTGGCGACAGGTGCCTCTGCGGCCAAAAGCCACGTGTATAAGATACACCTGCAAAGGCGGC
ACAACCCCAGTGCCACGTTGTGAGTTGGATAGTTGTGGAAAGAGTCAAATGGCTCTCCTCAAGCGTATTC
AACAAGGGGCTGAAGGATGCCCAGAAGGTACCCCATTGTATGGGATCTGATCTGGGGCCTCGGTGCACAT
GCTTTACATGTGTTTAGTCGAGGTTAAAAAACGTCTAGGCCCCCCGAACCACGGGGACGTGGTTTTCCTT
TGAAAAACACGATGATAATACCATGGTGAGCAAGGGCGAGGAGCTGTTCACCGGGGTGGTGCCCATCCTG
GTCGAGCTGGACGGCGACGTAAACGGCCACAAGTTCAGCGTGTCCGGCGAGGGCGAGGGCGATGCCACCT
ACGGCAAGCTGACCCTGAAGTTCATCTGCACCACCGGCAAGCTGCCCGTGCCCTGGCCCACCCTCGTGAC
CACCCTGACCTACGGCGTGCAGTGCTTCAGCCGCTACCCCGACCACATGAAGCAGCACGACTTCTTCAAG
TCCGCCATGCCCGAAGGCTACGTCCAGGAGCGCACCATCTTCTTCAAGGACGACGGCAACTACAAGACCC
GCGCCGAGGTGAAGTTCGAGGGCGACACCCTGGTGAACCGCATCGAGCTGAAGGGCATCGACTTCAAGGA
GGACGGCAACATCCTGGGGCACAAGCTGGAGTACAACTACAACAGCCACAACGTCTATATCATGGCCGAC
AAGCAGAAGAACGGCATCAAGGTGAACTTCAAGATCCGCCACAACATCGAGGACGGCAGCGTGCAGCTCG
CCGACCACTACCAGCAGAACACCCCCATCGGCGACGGCCCCGTGCTGCTGCCCGACAACCACTACCTGAG
CACCCAGTCCGCCCTGAGCAAAGACCCCAACGAGAAGCGCGATCACATGGTCCTGCTGGAGTTCGTGACC
GCCGCCGGGATCACTCTCGGCATGGACGAGCTGTACAAGTCCGGACTCAGATCTCGACTAGCTAGTAGCT
AGCTAGCTAGTCGAGCTCAAGCTTCGAATTCGATATCAAGCTTATCGCGATACCGTCGACCTCGAGGGAA
TTCCGATAATCAACCTCTGGATTACAAAATTTGTGAAAGATTGACTGGTATTCTTAACTATGTTGCTCCT
TTTACGCTATGTGGATACGCTGCTTTAATGCCTTTGTATCATGCTATTGCTTCCCGTATGGCTTTCATTT
TCTCCTCCTTGTATAAATCCTGGTTGCTGTCTCTTTATGAGGAGTTGTGGCCCGTTGTCAGGCAACGTGG
CGTGGTGTGCACTGTGTTTGCTGACGCAACCCCCACTGGTTGGGGCATTGCCACCACCTGTCAGCTCCTT
TCCGGGACTTTCGCTTTCCCCCTCCCTATTGCCACGGCGGAACTCATCGCCGCCTGCCTTGCCCGCTGCT
GGACAGGGGCTCGGCTGTTGGGCACTGACAATTCCGTGGTGTTGTCGGGGAAGCTGACGTCCTTTCCATG
GCTGCTCGCCTGTGTTGCCACCTGGATTCTGCGCGGGACGTCCTTCTGCTACGTCCCTTCGGCCCTCAAT
CCAGCGGACCTTCCTTCCCGCGGCCTGCTGCCGGCTCTGCGGCCTCTTCCGCGTCTTCGCCTTCGCCCTC
AGACGAGTCGGATCTCCCTTTGGGCCGCCTCCCCGCATCGGGAATTCGAGCTCGGTACCTTTAAGACCAA
TGACTTACAAGGCAGCTGTAGATCTTAGCCACTTTTTAAAAGAAAAGGGGGGACTGGAAGGGCTAATTCA
CTCCCAACGAAGACAAGATGGGATCAATTCACCATGGGAATAACTTCGTATAGCATACATTATACGAAGT
TATGCTGCTTTTTGCTTGTACTGGGTCTCTCTGGTTAGACCAGATCTGAGCCTGGGAGCTCTCTGGCTAA
CTAGGGAACCCACTGCTTAAGCCTCAATAAAGCTTGCCTTGAGTGCTTCAAGTAGTGTGTGCCCGTCTGT
TGTGTGACTCTGGTAACTAGAGATCCCTCAGACCCTTTTAGTCAGTGTGGAAAATCTCTAGCAGCATCTA
GAATTAATTCCGTGTATTCTATAGTGTCACCTAAATCGTATGTGTATGATACATAAGGTTATGTATTAAT
TGTAGCCGCGTTCTAACGACAATATGTACAAGCCTAATTGTGTAGCATCTGGCTTACTGAAGCAGACCCT
ATCATCTCTCTCGTAAACTGCCGTCAGAGTCGGTTTGGTTGGACGAACCTTCTGAGTTTCTGGTAACGCC
GTCCCGCACCCGGAAATGGTCAGCGAACCAATCAGCAGGGTCATCGCTAGCCAGATCCTCTACGCCGGAC
GCATCGTGGCCGGCATCACCGGCGCCACAGGTGCGGTTGCTGGCGCCTATATCGCCGACATCACCGATGG
GGAAGATCGGGCTCGCCACTTCGGGCTCATGAGCGCTTGTTTCGGCGTGGGTATGGTGGCAGGCCCCGTG
GCCGGGGGACTGTTGGGCGCCATCTCCTTGCATGCACCATTCCTTGCGGCGGCGGTGCTCAACGGCCTCA
ACCTACTACTGGGCTGCTTCCTAATGCAGGAGTCGCATAAGGGAGAGCGTCGAATGGTGCACTCTCAGTA
CAATCTGCTCTGATGCCGCATAGTTAAGCCAGCCCCGACACCCGCCAACACCCGCTGACGCGCCCTGACG
GGCTTGTCTGCTCCCGGCATCCGCTTACAGACAAGCTGTGACCGTCTCCGGGAGCTGCATGTGTCAGAGG
TTTTCACCGTCATCACCGAAACGCGCGAGACGAAAGGGCCTCGTGATACGCCTATTTTTATAGGTTAATG
TCATGATAATAATGGTTTCTTAGACGTCAGGTGGCACTTTTCGGGGAAATGTGCGCGGAACCCCTATTTG
TTTATTTTTCTAAATACATTCAAATATGTATCCGCTCATGAGACAATAACCCTGATAAATGCTTCAATAA
TATTGAAAAAGGAAGAGTATGAGTATTCAACATTTCCGTGTCGCCCTTATTCCCTTTTTTGCGGCATTTT
GCCTTCCTGTTTTTGCTCACCCAGAAACGCTGGTGAAAGTAAAAGATGCTGAAGATCAGTTGGGTGCACG
AGTGGGTTACATCGAACTGGATCTCAACAGCGGTAAGATCCTTGAGAGTTTTCGCCCCGAAGAACGTTTT
CCAATGATGAGCACTTTTAAAGTTCTGCTATGTGGCGCGGTATTATCCCGTATTGACGCCGGGCAAGAGC
AACTCGGTCGCCGCATACACTATTCTCAGAATGACTTGGTTGAGTACTCACCAGTCACAGAAAAGCATCT
TACGGATGGCATGACAGTAAGAGAATTATGCAGTGCTGCCATAACCATGAGTGATAACACTGCGGCCAAC
TTACTTCTGACAACGATCGGAGGACCGAAGGAGCTAACCGCTTTTTTGCACAACATGGGGGATCATGTAA
CTCGCCTTGATCGTTGGGAACCGGAGCTGAATGAAGCCATACCAAACGACGAGCGTGACACCACGATGCC
TGTAGCAATGGCAACAACGTTGCGCAAACTATTAACTGGCGAACTACTTACTCTAGCTTCCCGGCAACAA
TTAATAGACTGGATGGAGGCGGATAAAGTTGCAGGACCACTTCTGCGCTCGGCCCTTCCGGCTGGCTGGT
TTATTGCTGATAAATCTGGAGCCGGTGAGCGTGGGTCTCGCGGTATCATTGCAGCACTGGGGCCAGATGG
TAAGCCCTCCCGTATCGTAGTTATCTACACGACGGGGAGTCAGGCAACTATGGATGAACGAAATAGACAG
ATCGCTGAGATAGGTGCCTCACTGATTAAGCATTGGTAACTGTCAGACCAAGTTTACTCATATATACTTT
AGATTGATTTAAAACTTCATTTTTAATTTAAAAGGATCTAGGTGAAGATCCTTTTTGATAATCTCATGAC
CAAAATCCCTTAACGTGAGTTTTCGTTCCACTGAGCGTCAGACCCCGTAGAAAAGATCAAAGGATCTTCT
TGAGATCCTTTTTTTCTGCGCGTAATCTGCTGCTTGCAAACAAAAAAACCACCGCTACCAGCGGTGGTTT
GTTTGCCGGATCAAGAGCTACCAACTCTTTTTCCGAAGGTAACTGGCTTCAGCAGAGCGCAGATACCAAA
TACTGTTCTTCTAGTGTAGCCGTAGTTAGGCCACCACTTCAAGAACTCTGTAGCACCGCCTACATACCTC
GCTCTGCTAATCCTGTTACCAGTGGCTGCTGCCAGTGGCGATAAGTCGTGTCTTACCGGGTTGGACTCAA
GACGATAGTTACCGGATAAGGCGCAGCGGTCGGGCTGAACGGGGGGTTCGTGCACACAGCCCAGCTTGGA
GCGAACGACCTACACCGAACTGAGATACCTACAGCGTGAGCTATGAGAAAGCGCCACGCTTCCCGAAGGG
AGAAAGGCGGACAGGTATCCGGTAAGCGGCAGGGTCGGAACAGGAGAGCGCACGAGGGAGCTTCCAGGGG
GAAACGCCTGGTATCTTTATAGTCCTGTCGGGTTTCGCCACCTCTGACTTGAGCGTCGATTTTTGTGATG
CTCGTCAGGGGGGCGGAGCCTATGGAAAAACGCCAGCAACGCGGCCTTTTTACGGTTCCTGGCCTTTTGC
TGGCCTTTTGCTCACATGTTCTTTCCTGCGTTATCCCCTGATTCTGTGGATAACCGTATTACCGCCTTTG
AGTGAGCTGATACCGCTCGCCGCAGCCGAACGACCGAGCGCAGCGAGTCAGTGAGCGAGGAAGCGGAAGA
GCGCCCAATACGCAAACCGCCTCTCCCCGCGCGTTGGCCGATTCATTAATGCAGCTGTGGAATGTGTGTC
AGTTAGGGTGTGGAAAGTCCCCAGGCTCCCCAGCAGGCAGAAGTATGCAAAGCATGCATCTCAATTAGTC
AGCAACCAGGTGTGGAAAGTCCCCAGGCTCCCCAGCAGGCAGAAGTATGCAAAGCATGCATCTCAATTAG
TCAGCAACCATAGTCCCGCCCCTAACTCCGCCCATCCCGCCCCTAACTCCGCCCAGTTCCGCCCATTCTC
CGCCCCATGGCTGACTAATTTTTTTTATTTATGCAGAGGCCGAGGCCGCCTCGGCCTCTGAGCTATTCCA
GAAGTAGTGAGGAGGCTTTTTTGGAGGCCTAGGCTTTTGCAAAAAGCTTGGACACAAGACAGGCTTGCGA
GATATGTTTGAGAATACCACTTTATCCCGCGTCAGGGAGAGGCAGTGCGTAAAAAGACGCGGACTCATGT
GAAATACTGGTTTTTAGTGCGCCAGATCTCTATAATCTCGCGCAACCTATTTTCCCCTCGAACACTTTTT
AAGCCGTAGATAAACAGGCTGGGACACTTCACATGAGCGAAAAATACATCGTCACCTGGGACATGTTGCA
GATCCATGCACGTAAACTCGCAAGCCGACTGATGCCTTCTGAACAATGGAAAGGCATTATTGCCGTAAGC
CGTGGCGGTCTGTACCGGGTGCGTTACTGGCGCGTGAACTGGGTATTCGTCATGTCGATACCGTTTGTAT
TTCCAGCTACGATCACGACAACCAGCGCGAGCTTAAAGTGCTGAAACGCGCAGAAGGCGATGGCGAAGGC
TTCATCGTTATTGATGACCTGGTGGATACCGGTGGTACTGCGGTTGCGATTCGTGAAATGTATCCAAAAG
CGCACTTTGTCACCATCTTCGCAAAACCGGCTGGTCGTCCGCTGGTTGATGACTATGTTGTTGATATCCC
GCAAGATACCTGGATTGAACAGCCGTGGGATATGGGCGTCGTATTCGTCCCGCCAATCTCCGGTCGCTAA
TCTTTTCAACGCCTGGCACTGCCGGGCGTTGTTCTTTTTAACTTCAGGCGGGTTACAATAGTTTCCAGTA
AGTATTCTGGAGGCTGCATCCATGACACAGGCAAACCTGAGCGAAACCCTGTTCAAACCCCGCTTTAAAC
ATCCTGAAACCTCGACGCTAGTCCGCCGCTTTAATCACGGCGCACAACCGCCTGTGCAGTCGGCCCTTGA
TGGTAAAACCATCCCTCACTGGTATCGCATGATTAACCGTCTGATGTGGATCTGGCGCGGCATTGACCCA
CGCGAAATCCTCGACGTCCAGGCACGTATTGTGATGAGCGATGCCGAACGTACCGACGATGATTTATACG
ATACGGTGATTGGCTACCGTGGCGGCAACTGGATTTATGAGTGGGCCCCGGATCTTTGTGAAGGAACCTT
ACTTCTGTGGTGTGACATAATTGGACAAACTACCTACAGAGATTTAAAGCTCTAAGGTAAATATAAAATT
TTTAAGTGTATAATGTGTTAAACTACTGATTCTAATTGTTTGTGTATTTTAGATTCCAACCTATGGAACT
GATGAATGGGAGCAGTGGTGGAATGCCTTTAATGAGGAAAACCTGTTTTGCTCAGAAGAAATGCCATCTA
GTGATGATGAGGCTACTGCTGACTCTCAACATTCTACTCCTCCAAAAAAGAAGAGAAAGGTAGAAGACCC
CAAGGACTTTCCTTCAGAATTGCTAAGTTTTTTGAGTCATGCTGTGTTTAGTAATAGAACTCTTGCTTGC
TTTGCTATTTACACCACAAAGGAAAAAGCTGCACTGCTATACAAGAAAATTATGGAAAAATATTCTGTAA
CCTTTATAAGTAGGCATAACAGTTATAATCATAACATACTGTTTTTTCTTACTCCACACAGGCATAGAGT
GTCTGCTATTAATAACTATGCTCAAAAATTGTGTACCTTTAGCTTTTTAATTTGTAAAGGGGTTAATAAG
GAATATTTGATGTATAGTGCCTTGACTAGAGATCATAATCAGCCATACCACATTTGTAGAGGTTTTACTT
GCTTTAAAAAACCTCCCACACCTCCCCCTGAACCTGAAACATAAAATGAATGCAATTGTTGTTGTTAACT
TGTTTATTGCAGCTTATAATGGTTACAAATAAAGCAATAGCATCACAAATTTCACAAATAAAGCATTTTT
TTCACTGCATTCTAGTTGTGGTTTGTCCAAACTCATCAATGTATCTTATCATGTCTGGATCAACTGGATA
ACTCAAGCTAACCAAAATCATCCCAAACTTCCCACCCCATACCCTATTACCACTGCCAATTACCTGTGGT
TTCATTTACTCTAAACCTGTGATTCCTCTGAATTATTTTCATTTTAAAGAAATTGTATTTGTTAAATATG
TACTACAAACTTAGTAGT
Features (pLannotate 1.2.2; 37 found; start..end, strand, type, name):
    377..634     +  LTR            5' LTR (truncated): truncated 5' long terminal repeat (LTR) from HIV-1
    681..806     +  misc_feature   HIV-1 Ψ: packaging signal of human immunodeficiency virus type 1
    790..1153    +  CDS            HIV-1 gag (fragment): gag protein from human immunodeficiency virus 1; gag
   1299..1532    +  misc_feature   RRE: The Rev response element (RRE) of HIV-1 allows for Rev-dependent mRNA export from the nucleus to the cytoplasm.
   1909..2009    +  CDS            Rev (fragment): human immunodeficiency virus 1 (HIV-1) Rev protein; rev; enhances nuclear export of unspliced and incompletely spliced viral mRNAs
   2071..2137    +  CDS            small t antigen (fragment): SV40 (simian virus 40) small t antigen
   2144..3322    +  promoter       EF-1α promoter: strong constitutive promoter for human elongation factor EF-1α
   3370..3487    +  misc_feature   cPPT/CTS: central polypurine tract and central termination sequence of HIV-1
   3519..3543    +  protein_bind   attB1: mutant version of attB; recombination site for the Gateway® BP reaction BP Clonase™
   3549..4859    +  CDS            E2F1: E2F1_HUMAN - Also known as RBBP3. Experimental evidence at protein level: Swiss-Prot protein existence level 1. Transcription activator that binds DNA cooperatively with DP proteins through the E2 recognition site, 5'-TTTC[CG]CGC-3' found in the promoter region of a number of genes whose products are involved in cell cycle regulation or in DNA replication. The DRTF1/E2F complex functions in the control of cell-cycle progression from G1 to S phase. E2F1 binds preferentially RB1 in a cell-cycle dependent manner. It can mediate both cell proliferation and TP53/p53-dependent apoptosis. Blocks adip
   4863..4887    -  protein_bind   attB2: mutant version of attB; recombination site for the Gateway® BP reaction BP Clonase™
   4929..5480    +  misc_feature   IRES: internal ribosome entry site (IRES) of the encephalomyocarditis virus (EMCV)
   5483..6199    +  CDS            EGFP: EGFP is a basic (constitutively fluorescent) green fluorescent protein published in 1996, derived from Aequorea victoria. It is reported to be a rapidly-maturing weak dimer with moderate acid sensitivity.
   6200..6217    +  misc_feature   MCS (fragment): multiple cloning site
   6256..6298    +  misc_feature   MCS (fragment): pBluescript multiple cloning site
   6308..6896    +  misc_feature   WPRE: woodchuck hepatitis virus posttranscriptional regulatory element
   6915..7019    +  CDS            nef (fragment): NEF_HV1LA - Experimental evidence at protein level: Swiss-Prot protein existence level 1. Extracellular Nef protein targets CD4(+) T-lymphocytes for apoptosis by interacting with CXCR4 surface receptors. From Human immunodeficiency virus type 1 group M subtype B (isolate Lai) (HIV-1).
   7040..7073    +  protein_bind   loxP: Cre-mediated recombination occurs in the 8-bp core sequence (GCATACAT). Cre recombinase
   7093..7273    +  LTR            5' LTR (truncated): truncated 5' long terminal repeat (LTR) from HIV-1
   7298..7316    -  promoter       SP6 promoter: promoter for bacteriophage SP6 RNA polymerase
   7544..7823    +  CDS            TcR (fragment): tetracycline efflux protein; tet; confers resistance to tetracycline
   7824..7872    -  misc_feature   bom (fragment): basis of mobility region from pBR322
   7974..8009    -  CDS            rop (fragment): Rop protein, which maintains plasmids at low copy number; rop
   8104..8208    +  promoter       AmpR promoter: bla
   8209..9069    +  CDS            AmpR: β-lactamase; bla; confers resistance to ampicillin, carbenicillin, and related antibiotics
   9240..9828    +  rep_origin     ori: high-copy-number ColE1/pMB1/pBR322/pUC origin of replication
  10011..10067   +  CDS            lacI (fragment): lac repressor; lacI; The lac repressor binds to the lac operator to inhibit transcription in E. coli. This inhibition can be relieved by adding lactose or isopropyl-β-D-thiogalactopyranoside (IPTG).
  10074..10403   +  promoter       SV40 promoter: SV40 enhancer and early promoter
  10603..10722   +  CDS            gpt (fragment): XGPT_ECOLI - Also known as gpp, gxu. Experimental evidence at protein level: Swiss-Prot protein existence level 1. Purine salvage pathway enzyme that catalyzes the transfer of the ribosyl-5-phosphate group from 5-phospho-alpha-D-ribose 1- diphosphate (PRPP) to the N9 position of the 6-oxopurines guanine and xanthine to form the corresponding ribonucleotides GMP (guanosine 5'- monophosphate) and XMP (xanthosine 5'-monophosphate), with the release of PPi. To a lesser extent, also acts on hypoxanthine (PubMed:9100006, PubMed:3886014). Does not ribophosphorylate adenine (PubMed:3886014). From Esch
  10722..11057   +  CDS            gpt (fragment): XGPT_ECOLI - Also known as gpp, gxu. Experimental evidence at protein level: Swiss-Prot protein existence level 1. Purine salvage pathway enzyme that catalyzes the transfer of the ribosyl-5-phosphate group from 5-phospho-alpha-D-ribose 1- diphosphate (PRPP) to the N9 position of the 6-oxopurines guanine and xanthine to form the corresponding ribonucleotides GMP (guanosine 5'- monophosphate) and XMP (xanthosine 5'-monophosphate), with the release of PPi. To a lesser extent, also acts on hypoxanthine (PubMed:9100006, PubMed:3886014). Does not ribophosphorylate adenine (PubMed:3886014). From Esch
  11152..11457   +  CDS            frsA (fragment): FRSA_ECOLI - Also known as yafA. Experimental evidence at protein level: Swiss-Prot protein existence level 1. Catalyzes the hydrolysis of esters (PubMed:15808744). Displays esterase activity toward pNP-butyrate (PubMed:15808744). May stimulate mixed-acid fermentation by acting as a fermentation/respiration switch that down-regulates respiration and up- regulates fermentation rates (PubMed:15169777). From Escherichia coli (strain K12).
  11461..11535   +  CDS            small t antigen (fragment): SV40 (simian virus 40) small t antigen
  11537..11602   +  intron         small t intron: SV40 (simian virus 40) small t antigen intron
  11732..11752   +  CDS            SV40 NLS: nuclear localization signal of SV40 (simian virus 40) large T antigen
  12071..12154   +  CDS            large T antigen (fragment): large T antigen from SV40 (simian virus 40)
  12177..12311   +  polyA_signal   SV40 poly(A) signal: SV40 polyadenylation signal
  12478..329     +  CDS            nef (fragment) (across the origin): NEF_HV1BR - Experimental evidence at protein level: Swiss-Prot protein existence level 1. Extracellular Nef protein targets CD4(+) T-lymphocytes for apoptosis by interacting with CXCR4 surface receptors (PubMed:14990729). From Human immunodeficiency virus type 1 group M subtype B (isolate BRU/LAI) (HIV-1).
