[The description below was written by a language model from this plasmid's Addgene catalogue record and pLannotate feature annotations shown in this document.]
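Description:
pWPI-E2F1 is an HIV-1-derived lentiviral transfer plasmid of about 12.5 kb, made by Gateway recombination of the human E2F1 coding sequence into the pWPI-DEST backbone. It is maintained in E. coli through a high-copy ColE1/pUC-type origin and an ampicillin resistance gene. The viral portion carries truncated LTR annotations at both ends, the Ψ packaging signal with a short gag fragment, the Rev response element for Rev-dependent export of the genomic RNA, and a cPPT/CTS element, which improves nuclear import in transduced cells. A loxP site lies just upstream of the 3' LTR. Because this region is copied to both ends of the provirus during reverse transcription, it could in principle allow Cre-mediated excision of the integrated cassette, although the record does not state this use. Outside the vector genome, the backbone retains an SV40 promoter, gpt fragments, SV40 small t intron and poly(A) sequences, and pBR322 remnants. These appear to be inherited from the parental plasmid.

The payload is a bicistronic cassette driven by the constitutive human EF-1α promoter with its intron. E2F1, flanked by attB1 and attB2 sites left from the Gateway reaction, is followed by an EMCV IRES and EGFP, then a WPRE to enhance transcript stability and expression. Both proteins are translated from one mRNA, so green fluorescence marks transduced cells; GFP is the only mammalian marker listed. The two sequence records (depositor and sequencing-derived) differ by two nucleotides in length and give essentially the same annotation.

The stated purpose is constitutive E2F1 expression. E2F1 is a transcription factor controlling G1-to-S progression, and the associated study examined E2F family overexpression in human beta cell proliferation. The depositor notes that the transgene's pro-proliferative role calls for elevated biosafety containment when vectors are made with human-tropic envelopes.
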