Addgene plasmid #114296: pWPI-E2F1
Purpose: Constitutive expression of the E2F1 protein
Depositing lab: Patrick Salmon. Depositing organization: University of Geneva. Publication: Overexpression of E2F3 promotes proliferation of functional human beta cells without induction of apoptosis. Rady B, Chen Y, Vaca P, Wang Q, Wang Y, Salmon P, Oberholzer J. Cell Cycle. 2013 Aug 15;12(16):2691-702. doi: 10.4161/cc.25834. Epub 2013 Jul 29. PubMed 23907129.
Backbone
  Vector backbone: pWPI-DEST
  Vector type: Lentiviral
  Selectable markers: GFP
Growth in bacteria
  Bacterial resistance: Ampicillin, 100 μg/mL
  Growth temperature: 37°C
  Growth strain: NEB Stable
  Copy number: High Copy
Gene/Insert
  Gene/Insert name: E2F1
  Species: H. sapiens (human)
  Entrez Gene: E2F1 (a.k.a. E2F-1, RBAP1, RBBP3, RBP3)
  Cloning method: Gateway Cloning
Terms and licenses: Academic/Nonprofit Terms; Industry Terms: Not Available to Industry
Depositor comments: Due to the role of the transgene in cell proliferation, lentivectors produced with human-tropic envelopes must be produced in BSL2+/BSL3 conditions.
How to cite: pWPI-E2F1 was a gift from Patrick Salmon (Addgene plasmid # 114296 ; http://n2t.net/addgene:114296 ; RRID:Addgene_114296)
